Addgene plasmid #65594: AP56-7
Purpose: co-expression of Cas9 and a sgRNA targeting 3'end of C.elegans fbf-2 gene
Depositing lab: Geraldine Seydoux. Depositing organization: Johns Hopkins University and School of Medicine. Publication: Scalable and versatile genome editing using linear DNAs with microhomology to Cas9 Sites in Caenorhabditis elegans. Paix A, Wang Y, Smith HE, Lee CY, Calidas D, Lu T, Smith J, Schmidt H, Krause MW, Seydoux G. Genetics. 2014 Dec;198(4):1347-56. doi: 10.1534/genetics.114.170423. Epub 2014 Sep 23. PubMed 25249454.
Backbone
  Vector backbone: pDD162
  Backbone manufacturer: Goldstein lab Plasmid 47549
  Vector type: Worm Expression, CRISPR
Growth in bacteria
  Bacterial resistance: Ampicillin, 100 μg/mL
  Growth temperature: 37°C
  Growth strain: DH5alpha
  Copy number: Unknown
Gene/Insert
  Gene/Insert name: sgRNA for APa13
  gRNA/shRNA sequence: taatcatcgccgtgactac
  Species: C. elegans (nematode)
  Promoter: U6
  Cloning method: Unknown
  Sequencing primers: 5′ tatgaaatgcctacaccctctc
Terms and licenses: Academic/Nonprofit Terms; Industry Terms: Not Available to Industry
Depositor comments: From the depositor: Each positive clones had been sequenced for correct insertion of the sgRNA . However the PCR could have created some mutation in the plasmid backbone (containing also the Cas9 gene) and we didnt sequenced the full plasmid, therefore we recommend to use a mix of several positive clones. It is why we provide several clones containing the same sgRNA insert.
How to cite: AP56-7 was a gift from Geraldine Seydoux (Addgene plasmid # 65594 ; http://n2t.net/addgene:65594 ; RRID:Addgene_65594)
