[The description below was written by a language model from this plasmid's Addgene catalogue record.]
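Description:
AP56-7 is a worm-expression CRISPR plasmid built on the pDD162 backbone, a vector designed to deliver both Cas9 and a single guide RNA to Caenorhabditis elegans from one plasmid. It is propagated in E. coli under ampicillin selection. The record lists its copy number as unknown and does not describe the origin of replication. No feature table is provided, so the layout of the plasmid can only be inferred from the catalogue fields.

The construct-specific payload is a guide RNA, recorded as "sgRNA for APa13", expressed from a U6 promoter. U6 is an RNA polymerase III promoter commonly used for guide RNAs because it produces short, uncapped transcripts with defined ends. The guide directs Cas9 to the 3' end of the C. elegans fbf-2 gene. The Cas9 gene sits in the backbone, but the record does not state which promoter or regulatory elements drive it.

Cutting near the 3' end of a gene suits C-terminal tagging or other edits there. The associated work concerns genome editing in C. elegans using linear DNA repair templates with short homology to Cas9 cut sites, although the specific edit intended at fbf-2 is not stated.

The depositor notes that each clone was sequenced only to confirm correct insertion of the guide. The PCR step used in construction could have introduced mutations elsewhere in the backbone, including in Cas9, and the full plasmid was not sequenced. For this reason several independent clones carrying the same guide were deposited, and using a mixture of them is recommended.
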