>Addgene plasmid #65594 | AP56-7 | addgene partial sequence | sequence record 115430 | M13pUC-Fwd 5'-CCCAGTCACGACGTTGTAAAACG-3'
TCAACTATGTATAATAAAGTTGTGAGACTTTTTTCTTGGCGGCACAATAAAGTTTCCTCTTTTTGTTGGG
TCACTCAACGAACACAATACAAATATTTGAGCGCTCGCATTTTTCTCAACCTTTCGGGTTTAAAGCACTT
CAAAATGGAATTGAAGAGAGATTGTGAAAGTACATCAGACAGAATCACATTTTGATAGCATTCACTTCAC
TCAGATGCAAACTTTTCAGTGACTATAAAAAGTCATAAAATAATAACATTAAAAAAGCAAATAAATTAGC
GAGAGAATTTTTTGACAAAAAGAAAGAAGAGTGATAGAGAAGAAGGGAATGCTTGAAAGGATTTTGCATT
TATCACTAGTTTAGGCGTAGTCTGGGACGTCGTATGGGTAGACCTTACGCTTCTTCTTTGGTGGTCCGGA
TCCTCCGTCTCCTCCGAGTTGGGAGAGGTCGATACGGGTCTCGTAGAGTCCGGTGATGGATTGGTGGATG
AGGGTGGCGTCGAGGACCTCCTTGGTGGAGGTGTAACGCTTACGGTCGATGGTGGTGTCGAAGTACTTGA
AGGCGGCTGGGGCTCCGAGGTTGGTGAGGGTGAAGAGGTGGATGATGTTCTCGGCTTGCTCACGGATTGG
CTTGTCACGGTGCTTGTTGTAGGCGGAGAGGACCTTGTCGAGGTTGGCGTCGGCGAGGATGACACGCTTG
GAGAACTCGGAGATTTGCTCGATGATCTCGTCGAGGTAGTGCTTGTGTTGCTCGACGAAGAGTTGCTTTT
GCTCGTTGTCCTCTGGGGATCCCTTGAGCTTCTCGTAGTGGGAGGCGAGGTAGAGGAAGTTGACGTACTT
GGATGGGAGGGCGAGCTCGTTTCCCTTTTGGAGCTCTCCGGCGGAGGCGAGCATACGCTTACGTCCGTTC
TCGAGCTCGAAGAGGGAGTACTTTGGGAGCTTGATGATGAGGTCCTTCTTGACCTCCTTGTATCCCTTGG
CCTCGAGGAAGTCGATTGGGTTCTTCTCGAAGGAGGAACGCTCCATGATGGTGATTCCGAGGAGCTCCTT
GACGGACTTGAGCTTCTTGGACTTTCCCTTCTCGACCT
