>Addgene plasmid #65594 | AP56-7 | addgene partial sequence | sequence record 115434 | M13pUC-Rev 5'-AGCGGATAACAATTTCACACAGG-3'
TGACCATGATTACGCCAAGCTATCAACTTTGTATAGAAAAGTTGGCACCTTTGGTCTTTTATTGTCAACT
TCCATTGGTTCTTCCATTGTTTCTGTTAAATTAATGAATTTTTCATAAAATAAAGACATTATACAATATA
AAAATGAAGAATTTATTGAAAATAAACTGCCAGAGAGAAAAAGTATGCAACACTCCCGCCGAGAGTGTTT
GAAATGGTGTACGGTACATTTTCGTGCTAGGAGTTAGATGTGCAGGCAGCAACGAGAGGGGGAGAGATTT
TTTTGGGCCTTGTGAAATTAACGTGAGTTTTCTGGTCATCTGACTAATCATGTTGGTTTTTTGTTGGTTT
ATTTTGTTTTTATCTTTGTTTTTATCCAGATTAGGAAATTTAAATTTTATGAATTTATAATGAGGTCAAA
CATTCAGTCCCAGCGTTTTTCCTGTTCTCACTGTTTAGTCGAATTTTTATTTTAGGCTTTCAACAAATGT
TCTAACTGTCTTATTTGTGACCTCACTTTTTATATTTTTTTAATTTTTAAAAATATTAGAAGTTTCTAGG
ATAATTTTTTCGACTTTTATTCTCTCTACCGTCCGCACTCTTCTTACTTTTAAATTAAATTGTTTTTTTT
TCAGTTGGGAAACACTTTGCTCTAGAAAAAATGGACAAAAAATACAGCATCGGCCTTGACATCGGAACGA
ACTCCGTCGGATGGGCCGTCATCACCGACGAGTACAAGGTCCCATCCAAGAAGTTCAAGGTCCTCGGAAA
CACCGACCGTCACTCCATCAAGAAGAACCTCATCGGAGCCCTCCTCTTCGACTCCGGAGAGACCGCCGAG
GCCACCCGTCTCAAGCGTACCGCCCGTCGTCGTTACACCCGTCGTAAGAACCGTATCTGCTACCTCCAAG
AGATCTTCTCCAACGAGATGGCCAAGGTCGACGACTCCTTCTTCCACCGTCTCGAGGAGTCCTTCCTCGT
CGAGGAGGACAAGAAGCACGAGCGTCACCCAATCTTCGGAAA
