>Addgene plasmid #65594 | AP56-7 | addgene partial sequence | sequence record 115460 | MoCloR 5'-gccacctgacgtctaagaaacc-3'
ATTAACCTATAAAAATAGGCGTATCACGAGGCCCTTTCGTCTCGCGCGTTTCGGTGATGACGGTGAAAAC
CTCTGACACATGCAGCTCCCGGAGACGGTCACAGCTTGTCTGTAAGCGGATGCCGGGAGCAGACAAGCCC
GTCAGGGCGCGTCAGCGGGTGTTGGCGGGTGTCGGGGCTGGCTTAACTATGCGGCATCAGAGCAGATTGC
ACTGAGAGTGCACCATATGCGGTGTGAAATACCGCACAGATGCGTAAGGAGAAAATACCGCATCAGGCGC
CATTCGCCATTCAGGCTGCGCAACTGTTGGGAAGGGCGATCGGTGCGGGCCTCTTCGCTATTACGCCAGA
AATTTCACAAAAAGCACCGACTCGGTGCCACTTTTTCAAGTTGATAACGGACTAGCCTTATTTTAACTTG
CTATTTCTAGCTCTAAAACGTAGTCACGGCGATGATTACAAGACATCTCGCAATAGGAGGTGTTTATATA
GGGGCAACACAAGAGGCGGCAGACATCTCGTGAGTTTGACAGAGTAGTATAAAGAGTGTGTGTGAGAGGG
TGTAGGCATTTCATAACATATTTTTTGTGGAATAATTTTGGAAAAAAGGTGTTTTTTTAATAATAGCTTT
TATAAGAGTTTCTCAAAAATTGCATGCTTTTTTTGAAAAGGTTGACAAATTATAGTAGTACTAAAGTTGC
TATTTTCAGGTCTCAGCAGAAAATTCACAACTAAAAATAAAATTTGCAAAACAGAGTGTGCGCCTTTAAG
GTGTACAGTTTTTTATTCCTTTATTGCTAGTTTTTTTTGGTTTTCCCAGTCACGACGTTGTAAAACGACG
GCCAGTGAATTATCAACTATGTATAATAAAGTTGTGAGACTTTTTTCTTGGCGGCACAATAAAGTTTCCT
CTTTTTGTTGGGTCACTCAACGAACACAATACAAATATTTGAGCGCTCGCATTTTTCTCAACCTTTCGGG
TTTAAAGCACTTCAAAATGGAATTGAAGAGAGATTGTGAAAGTACATCAGACAGAATCACATTTTGATAG
CATTCACTTCACTCAGATGCAAACTTTTCAGTGACTATAAAAAGTC
